>Addgene plasmid #180621 | pGEX-THTAP NRBF2 MIT residues 1-111 | addgene full sequence | sequence record 358547 | Addgene NGS Result
CTTATCGACTGCACGGTGCACCAATGCTTCTGGCGTCAGGCAGCCATCGGAAGCTGTGGTATGGCTGTGC
AGGTCGTAAATCACTGCATAATTCGTGTCGCTCAAGGCGCACTCCCGTTCTGGATAATGTTTTTTGCGCC
GACATCATAACGGTTCTGGCAAATATTCTGAAATGAGCTGTTGACAATTAATCATCGGCTCGTATAATGT
GTGGAATTGTGAGCGGATAACAATTTCACACAGGAAACAGTATTCATGTCCCCTATACTAGGTTATTGGA
AAATTAAGGGCCTTGTGCAACCCACTCGACTTCTTTTGGAATATCTTGAAGAAAAATATGAAGAGCATTT
GTATGAGCGCGATGAAGGTGATAAATGGCGAAACAAAAAGTTTGAATTGGGTTTGGAGTTTCCCAATCTT
CCTTATTATATTGATGGTGATGTTAAATTAACACAGTCTATGGCCATCATACGTTATATAGCTGACAAGC
ACAACATGTTGGGTGGTTGTCCAAAAGAGCGTGCAGAGATTTCAATGCTTGAAGGAGCGGTTTTGGATAT
TAGATACGGTGTTTCGAGAATTGCATATAGTAAAGACTTTGAAACTCTCAAAGTTGATTTTCTTAGCAAG
CTACCTGAAATGCTGAAAATGTTCGAAGATCGTTTATGTCATAAAACATATTTAAATGGTGATCATGTAA
CCCATCCTGACTTCATGTTGTATGACGCTCTTGATGTTGTTTTATACATGGACCCAATGTGCCTGGATGC
GTTCCCAAAATTAGTTTGTTTTAAAAAACGTATTGAAGCTATCCCACAAATTGATAAGTACTTGAAATCC
AGCAAGTATATAGCATGGCCTTTGCAGGGCTGGCAAGCCACGTTTGGTGGTGGCGACCATCCTCCAAAAT
CGGATCTGGTTCCGCGTGGATCTCCGCACCATCACCATCACCATGAAAACCTGTATTTTCAGGGCGGCCT
GAACGATATTTTTGAAGCGCAGAAAATTGAATGGCATGAACTTGAAGTCCTCTTTCAGGGACCCATGGAA
GTAATGGAAGGACCCCTCAACCTGGCTCATCAACAGAGCAGACGAGCAGACCGTTTATTAGCTGCAGGCA
AATACGAAGAGGCTATTTCTTGTCACAAAAAGGCTGCAGCATATCTTTCTGAAGCCATGAAGCTGACACA
GTCAGAGCAGGCTCATCTTTCACTGGAATTGCAAAGGGATAGCCATATGAAACAGCTCCTCCTCATCCAA
GAGAGATGGAAAAGGGCCCAGCGTGAAGAAAGATTGAAAGCCCAGCAGAACACAGACAAGGATGCAGCTG
CCCATCTTCAGACATCTCACAAACCCTCTGCAGAGGATGCAGAGGGCTGACAGGATCCTCGAGAATTCAT
CGTGACTGACTGACGATCTGCCTCGCGCGTTTCGGTGATGACGGTGAAAACCTCTGACACATGCAGCTCC
CGGAGACGGTCACAGCTTGTCTGTAAGCGGATGCCGGGAGCAGACAAGCCCGTCAGGGCGCGTCAGCGGG
TGTTGGCGGGTGTCGGGGCGCAGCCATGACCCAGTCACGTAGCGATAGCGGAGTGTATAATTCTTGAAGA
CGAAAGGGCCTCGTGATACGCCTATTTTTATAGGTTAATGTCATGATAATAATGGTTTCTTAGACGTCAG
GTGGCACTTTTCGGGGAAATGTGCGCGGAACCCCTATTTGTTTATTTTTCTAAATACATTCAAATATGTA
TCCGCTCATGAGACAATAACCCTGATAAATGCTTCAATAATATTGAAAAAGGAAGAGTATGAGTATTCAA
CATTTCCGTGTCGCCCTTATTCCCTTTTTTGCGGCATTTTGCCTTCCTGTTTTTGCTCACCCAGAAACGC
TGGTGAAAGTAAAAGATGCTGAAGATCAGTTGGGTGCACGAGTAGGTTACATCGAACTGGATCTCAACAG
CGGTAAGATCCTTGAGAGTTTTCGCCCCGAAGAACGTTTTCCAATGATGAGCACTTTTAAAGTTCTGCTA
TGTGGCGCGGTATTATCCCGTGTTGACGCCGGGCAAGAGCAACTCGGTCGCCGCATACACTATTCTCAGA
ATGACTTGGTTGAGTACTCACCAGTCACAGAAAAGCATCTTACGGATGGCATGACAGTAAGAGAATTATG
CAGTGCTGCCATAACCATGAGTGATAACACTGCGGCCAACTTACTTCTGACAACGATCGGAGGACCGAAG
GAGCTAACCGCTTTTTTGCACAACATGGGAGATCATGTAACTCGCCTTGATCGTTGGGAACCGGAGCTGA
ATGAAGCCATACCAAACGACGAGCGTGACACCACGATGCCTGCAGCAATGGCAACAACGTTGCGCAAACT
ATTAACTGGCGAACTACTTACTCTAGCTTCCCGGCAACAATTAATAGACTGGATGGAGGCGGATAAAGTT
GCAGGACCACTTCTGCGCTCGGCCCTTCCGGCTGGCTGGTTTATTGCTGATAAATCTGGAGCCGGTGAGC
GTGGGTCTCGCGGTATCATTGCAGCACTGGGGCCAGATGGTAAGCCCTCCCGTATCGTAGTTATCTACAC
GACGGGGAGTCAGGCAACTATGGATGAACGAAATAGACAGATCGCTGAGATAGGTGCCTCACTGATTAAG
CATTGGTAACTGTCAGACCAAGTTTACTCATATATACTTTAGATTGATTTAAAACTTCATTTTTAATTTA
AAAGGATCTAGGTGAAGATCCTTTTTGATAATCTCATGACCAAAATCCCTTAACGTGAGTTTTCGTTCCA
CTGAGCGTCAGACCCCGTAGAAAAGATCAAAGGATCTTCTTGAGATCCTTTTTTTCTGCGCGTAATCTGC
TGCTTGCAAACAAAAAAACCACCGCTACCAGCGGTGGTTTGTTTGCCGGATCAAGAGCTACCAACTCTTT
TTCCGAAGGTAACTGGCTTCAGCAGAGCGCAGATACCAAATACTGTCCTTCTAGTGTAGCCGTAGTTAGG
CCACCACTTCAAGAACTCTGTAGCACCGCCTACATACCTCGCTCTGCTAATCCTGTTACCAGTGGCTGCT
GCCAGTGGCGATAAGTCGTGTCTTACCGGGTTGGACTCAAGACGATAGTTACCGGATAAGGCGCAGCGGT
CGGGCTGAACGGGGGGTTCGTGCACACAGCCCAGCTTGGAGCGAACGACCTACACCGAACTGAGATACCT
ACAGCGTGAGCTATGAGAAAGCGCCACGCTTCCCGAAGGGAGAAAGGCGGACAGGTATCCGGTAAGCGGC
AGGGTCGGAACAGGAGAGCGCACGAGGGAGCTTCCAGGGGGAAACGCCTGGTATCTTTATAGTCCTGTCG
GGTTTCGCCACCTCTGACTTGAGCGTCGATTTTTGTGATGCTCGTCAGGGGGGCGGAGCCTATGGAAAAA
CGCCAGCAACGCGGCCTTTTTACGGTTCCTGGCCTTTTGCTGGCCTTTTGCTCACATGTTCTTTCCTGCG
TTATCCCCTGATTCTGTGGATAACCGTATTACCGCCTTTGAGTGAGCTGATACCGCTCGCCGCAGCCGAA
CGACCGAGCGCAGCGAGTCAGTGAGCGAGGAAGCGGAAGAGCGCCTGATGCGGTATTTTCTCCTTACGCA
TCTGTGCGGTATTTCACACCGCATAAATTCCGACACCATCGAATGGCGCAAAACCTTTCGCGGTATGGCA
TGATAGCGCCCGGAAGAGAGTCAATTCAGGGTGGTGAATGTGAAACCAGTAACGTTATACGATGTCGCAG
AGTATGCCGGTGTCTCTTATCAGACCGTTTCCCGCGTGGTGAACCAGGCCAGCCACGTTTCTGCGAAAAC
GCGGGAAAAAGTGGAAGCGGCGATGGCGGAGCTGAATTACATTCCCAACCGCGTGGCACAACAACTGGCG
GGCAAACAGTCGTTGCTGATTGGCGTTGCCACCTCCAGTCTGGCCCTGCACGCGCCGTCGCAAATTGTCG
CGGCGATTAAATCTCGCGCCGATCAACTGGGTGCCAGCGTGGTGGTGTCGATGGTAGAACGAAGCGGCGT
CGAAGCCTGTAAAGCGGCGGTGCACAATCTTCTCGCGCAACGCGTCAGTGGGCTGATCATTAACTATCCG
CTGGATGACCAGGATGCCATTGCTGTGGAAGCTGCCTGCACTAATGTTCCGGCGTTATTTCTTGATGTCT
CTGACCAGACACCCATCAACAGTATTATTTTCTCCCATGAAGACGGTACGCGACTGGGCGTGGAGCATCT
GGTCGCATTGGGTCACCAGCAAATCGCGCTGTTAGCGGGCCCATTAAGTTCTGTCTCGGCGCGTCTGCGT
CTGGCTGGCTGGCATAAATATCTCACTCGCAATCAAATTCAGCCGATAGCGGAACGGGAAGGCGACTGGA
GTGCCATGTCCGGTTTTCAACAAACCATGCAAATGCTGAATGAGGGCATCGTTCCCACTGCGATGCTGGT
TGCCAACGATCAGATGGCGCTGGGCGCAATGCGCGCCATTACCGAGTCCGGGCTGCGCGTTGGTGCGGAT
ATCTCGGTAGTGGGATACGACGATACCGAAGACAGCTCATGTTATATCCCGCCGTTAACCACCATCAAAC
AGGATTTTCGCCTGCTGGGGCAAACCAGCGTGGACCGCTTGCTGCAACTCTCTCAGGGCCAGGCGGTGAA
GGGCAATCAGCTGTTGCCCGTCTCACTGGTGAAAAGAAAAACCACCCTGGCGCCCAATACGCAAACCGCC
TCTCCCCGCGCGTTGGCCGATTCATTAATGCAGCTGGCACGACAGGTTTCCCGACTGGAAAGCGGGCAGT
GAGCGCAACGCAATTAATGTAAGTTAGCTCACTCATTAGGCACCCCAGGCTTTACACTTTATGCTTCCGG
CTCGTATGTTGTGTGGAATTGTGAGCGGATAACAATTTCACACAGGAAACAGCTATGACCATGATTACGG
ATTCACTGGCCGTCGTTTTACAACGTCGTGACTGGGAAAACCCTGGCGTTACCCAACTTAATCGCCTTGC
AGCACATCCCCCTTTCGCCAGCTGGCGTAATAGCGAAGAGGCCCGCACCGATCGCCCTTCCCAACAGTTG
CGCAGCCTGAATGGCGAATGGCGCTTTGCCTGGTTTCCGGCACCAGAAGCGGTGCCGGAAAGCTGGCTGG
AGTGCGATCTTCCTGAGGCCGATACTGTCGTCGTCCCCTCAAACTGGCAGATGCACGGTTACGATGCGCC
CATCTACACCAACGTGACCTATCCCATTACGGTCAATCCGCCGTTTGTTCCCACGGAGAATCCGACGGGT
TGTTACTCGCTCACATTTAATGTTGATGAAAGCTGGCTACAGGAAGGCCAGACGCGAATTATTTTTGATG
GCGTTGGAATTAG
Features (pLannotate 1.2.2; 20 found; start..end, strand, type, name):
    181..209     +  promoter       tac promoter: strong E. coli promoter; hybrid between the trp and lac UV5 promoters
    217..233     +  protein_bind   lac operator: The lac repressor binds to the lac operator to inhibit transcription in E. coli. This inhibition can be relieved by adding lactose or isopropyl-β-D-thiogalactopyranoside (IPTG). lac repressor encoded by lacI
    256..909     +  CDS            GST26_SCHJA: Experimental evidence at protein level: Swiss-Prot protein existence level 1. GST isoenzymes appear to play a central role in the parasite detoxification system. Other functions are also suspected including a role in increasing the solubility of haematin in the parasite gut. From Schistosoma japonicum (Blood fluke).
    937..954     +  CDS            6xHis: 6xHis affinity tag
    955..975     +  CDS            TEV site: tobacco etch virus (TEV) protease recognition and cleavage site
   1021..1044    +  CDS            HRV 3C site: recognition and cleavage site for human rhinovirus 3C and PreScission proteases
   1045..1389    +  CDS            NRBF2 (fragment): NRBF2_HUMAN - Also known as COPR. Experimental evidence at protein level: Swiss-Prot protein existence level 1. Involved in starvation-induced autophagy probably by its association with PI3K complex I (PI3KC3-C1). However, effects has been described variably. Involved in the induction of starvation-induced autophagy (PubMed:24785657). Stabilzes PI3KC3-C1 assembly and enhances ATG14-linked lipid kinase activity of PIK3C3 (By similarity). Proposed to negatively regulate basal and starvation-induced autophagy and to inhibit PIK3C3 activity by modulating interactions in PI3KC3-C1 (PubMed:25086043)
   1418..1457    +  CDS            rop (fragment): Rop protein, which maintains plasmids at low copy number; rop
   1559..1599    +  misc_feature   bom (fragment): basis of mobility region from pBR322
   1704..1808    +  promoter       AmpR promoter: bla
   1809..2666    +  CDS            bla: BLAT_ECOLX - Experimental evidence at protein level: Swiss-Prot protein existence level 1. TEM-type are the most prevalent beta-lactamases in enterobacteria; they hydrolyze the beta-lactam bond in susceptible beta-lactam antibiotics, thus conferring resistance to penicillins and cephalosporins. TEM-3 and TEM-4 are capable of hydrolyzing cefotaxime and ceftazidime. TEM-5 is capable of hydrolyzing ceftazidime. TEM-6 is capable of hydrolyzing ceftazidime and aztreonam. TEM-8/CAZ-2, TEM- 16/CAZ-7 and TEM-24/CAZ-6 are markedly active against ceftazidime. IRT- 4 shows resistance to beta-lactamase in
   2840..3428    +  rep_origin     ori: high-copy-number ColE1/pMB1/pBR322/pUC origin of replication
   3614..3665    -  misc_feature   bom (fragment): basis of mobility region from pBR322
   3672..3749    +  promoter       lacI promoter: lacI
   3750..4832    +  CDS            lacI: lac repressor; lacI; The lac repressor binds to the lac operator to inhibit transcription in E. coli. This inhibition can be relieved by adding lactose or isopropyl-β-D-thiogalactopyranoside (IPTG).
   4845..4866    +  protein_bind   CAP binding site: CAP binding activates transcription in the presence of cAMP. E. coli catabolite activator protein
   4881..4911    +  promoter       lac promoter: promoter for the E. coli lac operon
   4919..4935    +  protein_bind   lac operator: The lac repressor binds to the lac operator to inhibit transcription in E. coli. This inhibition can be relieved by adding lactose or isopropyl-β-D-thiogalactopyranoside (IPTG). lac repressor encoded by lacI
   4955..5128    +  CDS            lacZα: LacZα fragment of β-galactosidase; lacZ fragment
   5392..105     -  CDS            yciV (fragment) (across the origin): RNAAM_ECOLI - Also known as trpH From Escherichia coli (strain K12).
