[The description below was written by a language model from this plasmid's Addgene catalogue record and pLannotate feature annotations shown in this document.]
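Description:
pGEX-THTAP NRBF2 MIT residues 1-111 is a bacterial expression plasmid of about 5.4 kb, built on the pGEX-derived backbone pGEX-THTAP, for producing the N-terminal MIT domain of human NRBF2 (nuclear receptor binding factor 2, also called COPR) as an affinity-tagged fusion protein in E. coli. It replicates from a ColE1/pMB1-type origin and is selected with ampicillin through a TEM beta-lactamase gene driven by its own promoter; the catalogue lists the copy number as unknown. The remaining annotations are typical pGEX backbone remnants: short rop and bom fragments from pBR322, a lac promoter/operator with a lacZα segment, and a small fragment of an E. coli gene spanning the origin of numbering.

Expression is driven by the strong hybrid tac promoter followed by a lac operator. The plasmid also carries lacI with its promoter, so transcription is repressed until it is induced with IPTG or lactose. The open reading frame begins with Schistosoma japonicum glutathione S-transferase, followed by a 6xHis tag, a TEV protease site, an HRV 3C (PreScission) protease site, and then the NRBF2 fragment. In the sequenced plasmid GST therefore precedes the His tag, although the catalogue describes the tag as "HIS-GST". This arrangement allows purification on glutathione or immobilised-metal resins, and either protease can then remove the tags.

The associated study surveyed interactions between human ESCRT-III proteins and MIT domains, so the plasmid most likely served as a source of recombinant NRBF2 MIT domain for that work, though the record does not specify the assays.
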