Addgene plasmid #180621: pGEX-THTAP NRBF2 MIT residues 1-111
Purpose: Bacterial expression for NRBF2 MIT domain, residues 1-111. Has N-terminal HIS-GST. Internal ID: WISP20-88.
Depositing lab: Wesley Sundquist. Depositing organization: University of Utah. Publication: Comprehensive analysis of the human ESCRT-III-MIT domain interactome reveals new cofactors for cytokinetic abscission. Wenzel DM, Mackay DR, Skalicky JJ, Paine EL, Miller MS, Ullman KS, Sundquist WI. Elife. 2022 Sep 15;11:e77779. doi: 10.7554/eLife.77779. PubMed 36107470.
Backbone
  Vector backbone: pGEX-THTAP
  Vector type: Bacterial Expression
Growth in bacteria
  Bacterial resistance: Ampicillin, 100 μg/mL
  Growth temperature: 37°C
  Growth strain: DH5alpha
  Copy number: Unknown
Gene/Insert
  Gene/Insert name: NRBF2
  Species: H. sapiens (human)
  Mutation: Residues 1-111
  Entrez Gene: NRBF2 (a.k.a. COPR, COPR1, COPR2, NRBF-2)
  Tag / fusion protein: HIS-GST (N terminal on backbone)
  Cloning method: Unknown
  Sequencing primers: 5′ pGEX_for; 3′ pGEX_rev
Terms and licenses: Academic/Nonprofit Terms; Industry Terms: Not Available to Industry
Depositor comments: Read the preprint on bioRxiv: https://www.biorxiv.org/content/10.1101/2022.02.09.477148v1
How to cite: pGEX-THTAP NRBF2 MIT residues 1-111 was a gift from Wesley Sundquist (Addgene plasmid # 180621 ; http://n2t.net/addgene:180621 ; RRID:Addgene_180621)
